>Addgene plasmid #15191 | pLIA-E p27 (CC#620) | addgene partial sequence | sequence record 21663 | 15191 with pBABE5'
GCGGCCGGCCGCATAGGCCACTAGTGGATCCCAGTGTGGTGGTACGTAGGAATTCCGGTCGAGCAGCTGA
AGCTTGCATGCCTGCAGGTCGACTCTAGAACCATGGACTACAAGGACGACGATGACAAGGCGGCCGCATC
AAACGTGAGAGTGTCTAACGGGAGCCCGAGCCTGGAGCGGATGGACGCCAGACAAGCGGATCACCCCAAG
CCTTCCGCCTGCAGAAATCTCTTCGGCCCGGTCAATCATGAAGAACTAACCCGGGACTTGGAGAAGCACT
GCCGGGATATGGAAGAAGCGAGTCAGCGCAAGTGGAATTTCGACTTTCAGAATCATAAGCCCCTGGAGGG
CAGATACGAATGGCAGGAGGTGGAGAGGGGCAGCTTGCCCGAGTTCTACTACAGGCCCCCGCGCCCCCCC
AAGAGCGCCTGCAAGGTGCTGGCGCAGGAGAGCCAGGATGTCAGCGGGAGCCGCCAGGCGGTGCCTTTAA
TTGGGTCTCAGGCAAACTCTGAGGACCGGCATTTGGTGGACCAAATGCCTGACTCGTCAGACAATCAGGC
TGGGTTAGCGGAGCAGTGTCCAGGGATGAGGAAGCGACCTGCTGCAGAAGATTCTTCTTCGCAAAACAAA
AGGGCCAACAGAACAGAAGAAAATGTTTCAGACGGTTCCCCGAACGCTGGCACTGTGGAGCAGACGCCCA
AGAAGCCCGGCCTTCGACGCCAGACGGCGGCCGCACATCATCATCATCATCATTAATCTAGAGGATC
