[The description below was written by a language model from this plasmid's Addgene catalogue record.]
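Description:
pLIA-E p27 is a retroviral mammalian expression plasmid built on the pLIA backbone, carrying the mouse cyclin-dependent kinase inhibitor p27 (Kip1, gene symbol Cdkn1b). It is propagated in E. coli as a high-copy plasmid under ampicillin selection. The catalogue entry lists no origin of replication, promoter, reporter or other backbone elements, and no feature table is available. The internal layout of the vector, including what drives the insert and whether a marker gene is co-expressed, therefore cannot be described from the record. In retroviral vectors generally, the payload lies between long terminal repeats along with a packaging signal. The transcribed RNA can thus be packaged into viral particles in cells that supply the viral proteins, and then integrated stably into the genome of dividing target cells and inherited by their progeny.

The p27 coding sequence was inserted by restriction cloning into a NotI site, and NotI sites are preserved on both sides, so the insert can be released with a single enzyme. Because the same site flanks both ends, orientation had to be confirmed after cloning. The protein is expressed with an N-terminal Flag tag and a C-terminal His tag, which allow detection or purification of the exogenous protein separately from endogenous p27.

The associated publication examines how p27Kip1 and p57Kip2 regulate proliferation in distinct retinal progenitor cell populations. This suggests the construct was used for retrovirus-mediated overexpression of p27 in retinal progenitors, to test its effect on cell-cycle exit and clone composition. The record does not state a specific application.
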