Addgene plasmid #15191: pLIA-E p27 (CC#620)
Depositing lab: Connie Cepko. Depositing organization: Harvard Medical School. Publication: p27Kip1 and p57Kip2 regulate proliferation in distinct retinal progenitor cell populations. Dyer MA, Cepko CL. J Neurosci. 2001 Jun 15. 21(12):4259-71. PubMed 11404411.
Backbone
  Vector backbone: pLIA
  Backbone manufacturer: Cepko Lab
  Vector type: Mammalian Expression, Retroviral
Growth in bacteria
  Bacterial resistance: Ampicillin, 100 μg/mL
  Growth temperature: 37°C
  Growth strain: DH5alpha
  Copy number: High Copy
Gene/Insert
  Gene/Insert name: p27 (alt name: Kip1)
  Species: M. musculus (mouse)
  Entrez Gene: Cdkn1b (a.k.a. Kip1, p27, p27Kip1)
  Tag / fusion protein: Flag (N terminal on insert); His (C terminal on insert)
  Cloning method: Restriction Enzyme; 5′ cloning site NotI (not destroyed); 3′ cloning site NotI (not destroyed)
  Sequencing primers: 5′ pBABE 5'
Terms and licenses: Academic/Nonprofit Terms; Industry Terms: Not Available to Industry
How to cite: pLIA-E p27 (CC#620) was a gift from Connie Cepko (Addgene plasmid # 15191 ; http://n2t.net/addgene:15191 ; RRID:Addgene_15191)
